>Addgene plasmid #156575 | pD649-HAsp-TNF-Fc(DAPA)-AviTag-6xHis | addgene full sequence | sequence record 368746 | Addgene NGS Result
CAATTAGTCAGCAACCATAGTCCCGCCCCTAACTCCGCCCATCCCGCCCCTAACTCCGCCCAGTTCCGCC
CATTCTCCGCCCCATGGCTGACTAATTTTTTTTATTTATGCAGAGGCCGAGGCCGCCTCTGCCTCTGAGC
TATTCCAGAAGTAGTGAGGAGGCTTTTTTGGAGGCCTAGGCTTTTGCAAAAAGCTCCCGGGAGCTTGTAT
ATCCATTTTCGGATCTGATCAGCACGTGTTGACAATTAATCATCGGCATAGTATATCGGCATAGTATAAT
ACGACAAGGTGAGGAACTAAACCATGACCGAGTACAAGCCCACGGTGCGCCTCGCCACCCGCGACGACGT
CCCCAGGGCCGTACGCACCCTCGCCGCCGCGTTCGCCGACTACCCCGCCACGCGCCACACCGTCGATCCG
GACCGCCACATCGAGCGGGTCACCGAGCTGCAAGAACTCTTCCTCACGCGCGTCGGGCTCGACATCGGCA
AGGTGTGGGTCGCGGACGACGGCGCCGCGGTGGCGGTCTGGACCACGCCGGAGAGCGTCGAAGCGGGGGC
GGTGTTCGCCGAGATCGGCCCGCGCATGGCCGAGTTGAGCGGTTCCCGGCTGGCCGCGCAGCAACAGATG
GAAGGCCTCCTGGCGCCGCACCGGCCCAAGGAGCCCGCGTGGTTCCTGGCCACCGTCGGCGTCTCGCCCG
ACCACCAGGGCAAGGGTCTGGGCAGCGCCGTCGTGCTCCCCGGAGTGGAGGCGGCCGAGCGCGCCGGGGT
GCCCGCCTTCCTGGAGACATCCGCGCCCCGCAACCTCCCCTTCTACGAGCGGCTCGGCTTCACCGTCACC
GCCGACGTCGAGGTGCCCGAAGGACCGCGCACCTGGTGCATGACCCGCAAGCCCGGTGCCTGACACGTGC
TACGAGATTTCGATTCCACCGCCGCCTTCTATGAAAGGTTGGGCTTCGGAATCGTTTTCCGGGACGCCGG
CTGGATGATCCTCCAGCGCGGGGATCTCATGCTGGAGTTCTTCGCCCACCCCAACTTGTTTATTGCAGCT
TATAATGGTTACAAATAAAGCAATAGCATCACAAATTTCACAAATAAAGCATTTTTTTCACTGCATTCTA
GTTGTGGTTTGTCCAAACTCATCAATGTATCTTATCATGTCTGTATACCGTCGACCTCTAGCTAGAGCTT
GGCGTAATCATGGTCATTACCAATGCTTAATCAGTGAGGCACCTATCTCAGCGATCTGTCTATTTCGTTC
ATCCATAGTTGCCTGACTCCCCGTCGTGTAGATAACTACGATACGGGAGGGCTTACCATCTGGCCCCAGC
GCTGCGATGATACCGCGAGAACCACGCTCACCGGCTCCGGATTTATCAGCAATAAACCAGCCAGCCGGAA
GGGCCGAGCGCAGAAGTGGTCCTGCAACTTTATCCGCCTCCATCCAGTCTATTAATTGTTGCCGGGAAGC
TAGAGTAAGTAGTTCGCCAGTTAATAGTTTGCGCAACGTTGTTGCCATCGCTACAGGCATCGTGGTGTCA
CGCTCGTCGTTTGGTATGGCTTCATTCAGCTCCGGTTCCCAACGATCAAGGCGAGTTACATGATCCCCCA
TGTTGTGCAAAAAAGCGGTTAGCTCCTTCGGTCCTCCGATCGTTGTCAGAAGTAAGTTGGCCGCAGTGTT
ATCACTCATGGTTATGGCAGCACTGCATAATTCTCTTACTGTCATGCCATCCGTAAGATGCTTTTCTGTG
ACTGGTGAGTACTCAACCAAGTCATTCTGAGAATAGTGTATGCGGCGACCGAGTTGCTCTTGCCCGGCGT
CAATACGGGATAATACCGCGCCACATAGCAGAACTTTAAAAGTGCTCATCATTGGAAAACGTTCTTCGGG
GCGAAAACTCTCAAGGATCTTACCGCTGTTGAGATCCAGTTCGATGTAACCCACTCGTGCACCCAACTGA
TCTTCAGCATCTTTTACTTTCACCAGCGTTTCTGGGTGAGCAAAAACAGGAAGGCAAAATGCCGCAAAAA
AGGGAATAAGGGCGACACGGAAATGTTGAATACTCATATTCTTCCTTTTTCAATATTATTGAAGCATTTA
TCAGGGTTATTGTCTCATGAGCGGATACATATTTGAATGTATTTAGAAAAATAAACAAATAGGGGTCAGT
GTTACAACCAATTAACCAATTCTGAACATTATCGCGAGCCCATTTATACCTGAATATGGCTCATAACACC
CCTTGCTCATGACCAAAATCCCTTAACGTGAGTTACGCGCGCGTCGTTCCACTGAGCGTCAGACCCCGTA
GAAAAGATCAAAGGATCTTCTTGAGATCCTTTTTTTCTGCGCGTAATCTGCTGCTTGCAAACAAAAAAAC
CACCGCTACCAGCGGTGGTTTGTTTGCCGGATCAAGAGCTACCAACTCTTTTTCCGAAGGTAACTGGCTT
CAGCAGAGCGCAGATACCAAATACTGTTCTTCTAGTGTAGCCGTAGTTAGCCCACCACTTCAAGAACTCT
GTAGCACCGCCTACATACCTCGCTCTGCTAATCCTGTTACCAGTGGCTGCTGCCAGTGGCGATAAGTCGT
GTCTTACCGGGTTGGACTCAAGACGATAGTTACCGGATAAGGCGCAGCGGTCGGGCTGAACGGGGGGTTC
GTGCACACAGCCCAGCTTGGAGCGAACGACCTACACCGAACTGAGATACCTACAGCGTGAGCTATGAGAA
AGCGCCACGCTTCCCGAAGGGAGAAAGGCGGACAGGTATCCGGTAAGCGGCAGGGTCGGAACAGGAGAGC
GCACGAGGGAGCTTCCAGGGGGAAACGCCTGGTATCTTTATAGTCCTGTCGGGTTTCGCCACCTCTGACT
TGAGCGTCGATTTTTGTGATGCTCGTCAGGGGGGCGGAGCCTATGGAAAAACGCCAGCAACGCGGCCTTT
TTACGGTTCCTGGCCTTTTGCTGGCCTTTTGCTCACATGTTCTTTCCTGCGTTATCCCCTGATTCTGTGG
ATAACCGTATTACCGCCTTTGAGTGAGCTGATACCGCTCGCCGCAGCCGAACGACCGAGCGCAGCGAGTC
AGTGAGCGAGGAAGCGGAAGGCGAGAGTAGGGAACTGCCAGGCATCAAACTAAGCAGAAGGCCCCTGACG
GATGGCCTTTTTGCGTTTCTACAAACTCTTTCTGTGTTGTAAAACGACGGCCAGTCTTAAGCTCGGGCCC
CCTGGGCGGTTCTGATAACGAGTAATCGTTAATCCGCAAATAACGTAAAAACCCGCTTCGGCGGGTTTTT
TTATGGGGGGAGTTTAGGGAAAGAGCATTTGTCAGAATATTTAAGGGCGCCTGTCACTTTGCTTGATATA
TGAGAATTATTTAACCTTATAAATGAGAAAAAAGCAACGCACTTTAAATAAGATACGTTGCTTTTTCGAT
TGATGAACACCTATAATTAAACTATTCATCTATTATTTATGATTTTTTGTATATACAATATTTCTAGTTT
GTTAAAGAGAATTAAGAAAATAAATCTCGAAAATAATAAAGGGAAAATCAGTTTTTGATATCAAAATTAT
ACATGTCAACGATAATACAAAATATAATACAAACTATAAGATGTTATCAGTATTTATTATCATTTAGAAT
AAATTTTGTGTCGCCCTTAATTGTGAGCGGATAACAATTACGAGCTTCATGCACAGTGGCGTTGACTCAA
TATTGGCCATTAGCCATATTATTCATTGGTTATATAGCATAAATCAATATTGGCTATTGGCCATTGCATA
CGTTGTATCTATATCATAATATGTACATTTATATTGGCTCATGTCCAATATGACCGCCATGTTGGCATTG
ATTATTGACTAGTTATTAATAGTAATCAATTACGGGGTCATTAGTTCATAGCCCATATATGGAGTTCCGC
GTTACATAACTTACGGTAAATGGCCCGCCTGGCTGACCGCCCAACGACCCCCGCCCATTGACGTCAATAA
TGACGTATGTTCCCATAGTAACGCCAATAGGGACTTTCCATTGACGTCAATGGGTGGAGTATTTACGGTA
AACTGCCCACTTGGCAGTACATCAAGTGTATCATATGCCAAGTACGCCCCCTATTGACGTCAATGACGGT
AAATGGCCCGCCTGGCATTATGCCCAGTACATGACCTTATGGGACTTTCCTACTTGGCAGTACATCTACG
TATTAGTCATCGCTATTACCATGGTGATGCGGTTTTGGCAGTACATCAATGGGCGTGGATAGCGGTTTGA
CTCACGGGGATTTCCAAGTCTCCACCCCATTGACGTCAATGGGAGTTTGTTTTGGCACCAAAATCAACGG
GACTTTCCAAAATGTCGTAACAACTCCGCCCCATTGACGCAAATGGGCGGTAGGCGTGTACGGTGGGAGG
TCTATATAAGCAGAGCTCGTTTAGTGAACCGTCAGATCGCCTGGAGACGCCATCCACGCTGTTTTGACCT
CCATAGAAGACACCGGGACCGATCCAGCCTCCGCGGCCGGGAACGGTGCATTGGAACGCGGATTCCCCGT
GCCAAGAGTGACGTAAGTACCGCCTATAGAGTCTATAGGCCCACCCCCTTGGCTTCGTTAGAACGCGGCT
ACAATTAATACATAACCTTATGTATCATACACATACGATTTAGGTGACACTATAGAATAACATCCACTTT
GCCTTTCTCTCCACAGGTGTCCACTCCCAGGTCCAACTGCACCTCGGTTCTATCGAAAACGCGCCTGCTA
GCGCCACCATGAAGACCATCATTGCCCTGAGCTACATCTTCTGCCTGGTGTTCGCTGCGGCCGCCGGACC
TCAGAGAGAGGAATTTCCTAGAGATCTGAGCCTGATCAGCCCTCTGGCTCAGGCCGTCAGAAGCAGCAGC
AGAACACCT
[447 nt withheld, positions 4910-5356]
GGCGCGCCGGGCGGCGACAAGACCCACACCTGCCCCCCCTGCCCAGCTCCAGAACTGCTGGGAGGGCCTT
CCGTGTTCCTGTTCCCCCCCAAGCCCAAGGACACCCTGATGATCAGCAGGACCCCCGAGGTGACCTGCGT
GGTGGTGGCCGTGTCCCACGAGGACCCAGAGGTGAAGTTCAACTGGTACGTGGACGGCGTGGAGGTGCAC
AACGCCAAGACCAAGCCCAGAGAGGAGCAGTACAACAGCACCTACAGGGTGGTGTCCGTGCTGACCGTGC
TGCACCAGGACTGGCTGAACGGCAAAGAATACAAGTGCAAAGTCTCCAACAAGGCCCTGGCTGCCCCAAT
CGAAAAGACAATCAGCAAGGCCAAGGGCCAGCCACGGGAGCCCCAGGTGTACACCCTGCCCCCCAGCCGG
GAGGAGATGACCAAGAACCAGGTGTCCCTGACCTGTCTGGTGAAGGGCTTCTACCCCAGCGATATCGCCG
TGGAGTGGGAGAGCAACGGCCAGCCCGAGAACAACTACAAGACCACCCCCCCAGTGCTGGACAGCGACGG
CAGCTTCTTCCTGTACAGCAAGCTGACCGTGGACAAGTCCAGGTGGCAGCAGGGCAACGTGTTCAGCTGC
AGCGTGATGCACGAGGCCCTGCACAACCACTACACCCAGAAGTCCCTGAGCCTGAGCCCCGGCGGCAGCG
GTCTTAATGATATTTTCGAGGCTCAGAAGATTGAGTGGCATGAACACCACCACCATCACCACTAAGGCCG
GCCTGTAGTCACTGGCACAACGCGTTACCCGGTAAGCCAATCGGGTATACACGGTCGTCATACTGCAGAC
AGGGTTCTTCTACTTTGCAAGATAGTCTTGAGTAGTAAAATAAATAGATAGAGAAAATCAGCCTCGACTG
TGCCTTCTAGTTGCCAGCCATCTGTTGTTTGCCCCTCCCCCGTGCCTTCCTTGACCCTGGAAGGTGCCAC
TCCCACTGTCCTTTCCTAATAAAATGAGGAAATTGCATCACAACACTCAACCCTATCTCGGTCTATTCTT
TTGATTTATAAGGGATTTTGCCGATTTCGGCCTATTGGTTAAAAAATGAGCTGATTTAACAAAAATTTAA
CGCGAATTAATTCTGTGGAATGTGTGTCAGTTAGGGTGTGGAAAGTCCCCAGGCTCCCCAGCAGGCAGAA
GTATGCAAAGCATGCATCTCAATTAGTCAGCAACCAGGTGTGGAAAGTCCCCAGGCTCCCCAGCAGGCAG
AAGTATGCAAAGCATGCATCT
Features (pLannotate 1.2.2; 21 found; start..end, strand, type, name):
    238..285     +  promoter       EM7 promoter: synthetic bacterial promoter&nbsp
    304..903     +  CDS            PuroR (fragment): puromycin N-acetyltransferase; pac from Streptomyces; confers resistance to puromycin
    913..1038    +  CDS            ble (fragment): BLE_KLEPN - Experimental evidence at protein level: Swiss-Prot protein existence level 1. Binding protein with a strong affinity to the bleomycin family of antibiotics. Binds to CL990; an antimitotic-antibiotic compound. From Klebsiella pneumoniae.
   1033..1154    +  polyA_signal   SV40 poly(A) signal: SV40 polyadenylation signal
   1207..2067    -  CDS            AmpR: β-lactamase; bla; confers resistance to ampicillin, carbenicillin, and related antibiotics
   2070..2166    -  promoter       AmpR promoter (fragment): bla
   2196..2220    -  CDS            KanR (fragment): aminoglycoside phosphotransferase; aph(3')-Ia; confers resistance to kanamycin
   2331..2919    +  rep_origin     ori: high-copy-number ColE1/pMB1/pBR322/pUC origin of replication
   3144..3161    +  terminator     rrnB T2 terminator (fragment): transcription terminator T2 from the E. coli rrnB gene
   3186..3205    -  CDS            lacZα (fragment): LacZα fragment of β-galactosidase; lacZ fragment
   3661..3677    +  protein_bind   lac operator: The lac repressor binds to the lac operator to inhibit transcription in E. coli. This inhibition can be relieved by adding lactose or isopropyl-β-D-thiogalactopyranoside (IPTG). lac repressor encoded by lacI
   3920..4223    +  enhancer       CMV enhancer: human cytomegalovirus immediate early enhancer
   4224..4427    +  promoter       CMV promoter: human cytomegalovirus (CMV) immediate early promoter
   4563..4606    +  intron         CMV intron (fragment): modified intron A from human cytomegalovirus
   4658..4676    +  promoter       SP6 promoter: promoter for bacteriophage SP6 RNA polymerase
   4680..4717    +  CDS            IgH signal sequence (fragment): signal sequence from the mouse immunoglobulin heavy chain variable region
   4796..5356    +  CDS            TNF (fragment) (sequence partly withheld): TNFA_HUMAN - Also known as TNFA, TNFSF2. Experimental evidence at protein level: Swiss-Prot protein existence level 1. The TNF intracellular domain (ICD) form induces IL12 production in dendritic cells. From Homo sapiens (Human).
   5372..6049    +  CDS            IGHG1 (fragment): IGHG1_HUMAN - Experimental evidence at protein level: Swiss-Prot protein existence level 1. Constant region of immunoglobulin heavy chains. Immunoglobulins, also known as antibodies, are membrane-bound or secreted glycoproteins produced by B lymphocytes. In the recognition phase of humoral immunity, the membrane-bound immunoglobulins serve as receptors which, upon binding of a specific antigen, trigger the clonal expansion and differentiation of B lymphocytes into immunoglobulins- secreting plasma cells. Secreted immunoglobulins mediate the effector phase of humoral immunity, which results in
   6264..6375    +  polyA_signal   bGH poly(A) signal: bovine growth hormone polyadenylation signal
   6376..6484    +  rep_origin     f1 ori (fragment): f1 bacteriophage origin of replication; arrow indicates direction of (+) strand synthesis
   6498..190     +  promoter       SV40 promoter (across the origin): SV40 enhancer and early promoter
