[The description below was written by a language model from this plasmid's Addgene catalogue record and pLannotate feature annotations shown in this document.]
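Description:
pD649-HAsp-TNF-Fc(DAPA)-AviTag-6xHis is a mammalian expression plasmid built on the pD649 backbone for producing a secreted, Fc-fused form of the extracellular domain of human TNF (TNF-alpha). It is propagated in E. coli as a high-copy plasmid through a ColE1/pUC-type origin and selected with ampicillin via the β-lactamase gene. The sequenced record (about 6.6 kb) also contains an SV40 early promoter followed by an EM7 bacterial promoter, a puromycin N-acetyltransferase coding region and an SV40 polyadenylation signal. This arrangement would allow puromycin selection in mammalian cells, although the catalogue entry does not list a mammalian marker. Short matches to ble, KanR, lacZα, the rrnB T2 terminator and the f1 origin are only fragments and appear to be backbone remnants.

The expression cassette is driven by the CMV enhancer and immediate-early promoter with a partial CMV intron A. A downstream SP6 promoter offers a site for in vitro transcription or sequencing. The open reading frame begins with a signal peptide, called HAsp in the plasmid name and annotated by the software as a partial match to an IgH signal sequence. This directs the protein into the secretory pathway. The 531 bp TNF insert follows, cloned between retained restriction sites, and is fused in frame to the human IgG1 Fc region carrying the D265A and P329A (DAPA) substitutions, which are generally used to reduce Fc effector functions. According to the record, an AviTag for site-specific biotinylation and a 6xHis tag for metal-affinity purification come next at the C terminus, though neither is separately annotated, and the cassette ends in a bGH polyadenylation signal.

The plasmid belongs to a collection made for a human cell-surface protein interactome study. The depositor notes that some members may carry an IS4-like transposase insertion upstream of the CMV promoter, but none is annotated here.
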