Addgene plasmid #156575: pD649-HAsp-TNF-Fc(DAPA)-AviTag-6xHis
Purpose: Mammalian expression of cell-surface protein extracellular domain fused to Fc(DAPA)-Avi-6xHis. Protein is secreted from cells.
Depositing lab: Chris Garcia. Depositing organization: Stanford University. Publication: A Human IgSF Cell-Surface Interactome Reveals a Complex Network of Protein-Protein Interactions. Wojtowicz WM, Vielmetter J, Fernandes RA, Siepe DH, Eastman CL, Chisholm GB, Cox S, Klock H, Anderson PW, Rue SM, Miller JJ, Glaser SM, Bragstad ML, Vance J, Lam AW, Lesley SA, Zinn K, Garcia KC. Cell. 2020 Aug 20;182(4):1027-1043.e17. doi: 10.1016/j.cell.2020.07.025. PubMed 32822567.
Backbone
  Vector backbone: pD649
  Backbone size w/o insert (bp): 6106
  Vector type: Mammalian Expression
Growth in bacteria
  Bacterial resistance: Ampicillin, 100 μg/mL
  Growth temperature: 37°C
  Growth strain: DH5alpha
  Copy number: High Copy
Gene/Insert
  Gene/Insert name: TNF (alt name: TNFA)
  Species: H. sapiens (human)
  Insert size (bp): 531
  Mutation: Fc region of human IgG contains D265A and P329A mutations (DAPA)
  Entrez Gene: TNF (a.k.a. DIF, IMD127, TNF-alpha, TNFA, TNFSF2, TNLG1F)
  Promoter: CMV/SP6
  Tag / fusion protein: Fc(DAPA)-AviTag-6xHis (C terminal on backbone)
  Cloning method: Restriction Enzyme; 5′ cloning site GCGGCCGC (not destroyed); 3′ cloning site GGCGCGCC (not destroyed)
  Sequencing primers: 5′ ATTTAGGTGACACTATAG; 3′ CACGTACCAGTTGAACTTCACC
Resource information
  A portion of this plasmid was derived from a plasmid made by: synthesis by ThermoFisher
Terms and licenses: Academic/Nonprofit Terms; Industry Terms: Not Available to Industry
Depositor comments: Some plasmids in this collection may have an IS4-like element ISVsa5 family transposase upstream of the CMV promoter.
How to cite: pD649-HAsp-TNF-Fc(DAPA)-AviTag-6xHis was a gift from Chris Garcia (Addgene plasmid # 156575 ; http://n2t.net/addgene:156575 ; RRID:Addgene_156575)
